LOCUS       Exported 746 bp ds-DNA linear SYN 04-JUN-2021
DEFINITION  Localization: Endoplasmic Reticulum, Excitation: 487, Emission: 509.
ACCESSION   .
VERSION     .
KEYWORDS    mEmerald-ER-5
SOURCE      synthetic DNA construct
  ORGANISM  synthetic DNA construct
REFERENCE   1 (bases 1 to 746)
  TITLE     Davidson mEmerald
REFERENCE   2 (bases 1 to 746)
  AUTHORS   .
  TITLE     Direct Submission
  JOURNAL   Exported Jun 4, 2021 from SnapGene Server 1.1.58
            http://www.snapgene.com
FEATURES             Location/Qualifiers
     source          1..746
                     /organism="synthetic DNA construct"
                     /mol_type="other DNA"
     regulatory      10..19
                     /regulatory_class="other"
                     /note="vertebrate consensus sequence for strong initiation
                     of translation (Kozak, 1987)"
     promoter        complement(114..317)
                     /label=CMV promoter
                     /note="human cytomegalovirus (CMV) immediate early
                     promoter"
     primer_bind     complement(143..163)
                     /label=CMV-F
                     /note="Human CMV immediate early promoter, forward primer"
     enhancer        318..621
                     /label=CMV enhancer
                     /note="human cytomegalovirus immediate early enhancer"
ORIGIN
        1 ccttgctcac catggtggcg accggtgcgg cgacggccag gccgaggagg ccgagcagca
       61 acggcacgga tagcagcatg gtggcgctag cggatctgac ggttcactaa accagctctg
      121 cttatataga cctcccaccg tacacgccta ccgcccattt gcgtcaatgg ggcggagttg
      181 ttacgacatt ttggaaagtc ccgttgattt tggtgccaaa acaaactccc attgacgtca
      241 atggggtgga gacttggaaa tccccgtgag tcaaaccgct atccacgccc attgatgtac
      301 tgccaaaacc gcatcaccat ggtaatagcg atgactaata cgtagatgta ctgccaagta
      361 ggaaagtccc ataaggtcat gtactgggca taatgccagg cgggccattt accgtcattg
      421 acgtcaatag ggggcgtact tggcatatga tacacttgat gtactgccaa gtgggcagtt
      481 taccgtaaat actccaccca ttgacgtcaa tggaaagtcc ctattggcgt tactatggga
      541 acatacgtca ttattgacgt caatgggcgg gggtcgttgg gcggtcagcc aggcgggcca
      601 tttaccgtaa gttatgtaac gcggaactcc atatatgggc tatgaactaa tgaccccgta
      661 attgattact attaataact aatgcatggc ggtaatacgg ttatccacag aatcagggga
      721 taacgcagga aagaacatgt gagcaa
//
