>Addgene plasmid #54083 | mEmerald-ER-5 | depositor partial sequence | sequence record 84260 | insert sequence
GGAGGTCTATATAAGCAGAGCTGGTTTAGTGAACCGTCAGATCCGCTAGCGCCACCATGCTGCTATCCGT
GCCGTTGCTGCTCGGCCTCCTCGGCCTGGCCGTCGCCGCACCGGTCGCCACCATGGTGAGCAAGGGCGAG
GAGCTGTTCACCGGGGTGGTGCCCATCCTGGTCGAGCTGGACGGCGACGTAAACGGCCACAAGTTCAGCG
TGTCCGGCGAGGGCGAGGGCGATGCCACCTACGGCAAGCTGACCCTGAAGTTCATCTGCACCACCGGCAA
GCTGCCCGTGCCCTGGCCCACCCTCGTGACCACCTTGACCTACGGCGTGCAGTGCTTCGCCCGCTACCCC
GACCACATGAAGCAGCACGACTTCTTCAAGTCCGCCATGCCCGAAGGCTACGTCCAGGAGCGCACCATCT
TCTTCAAGGACGACGGCAACTACAAGACCCGCGCCGAGGTGAAGTTCGAGGGCGACACCCTGGTGAACCG
CATCGAGCTGAAGGGCATCGACTTCAAGGAGGACGGCAACATCCTGGGGCACAAGCTGGAGTACAACTAC
AACAGCCACAAGGTCTATATCACCGCCGACAAGCAGAAGAACGGCATCAAGGTGAACTTCAAGACCCGCC
ACAACATCGAGGACGGCAGCGTGCAGCTCGCCGACCACTACCAGCAGAACACCCCCATCGGCGACGGCCC
CGTGCTGCTGCCCGACAACCACTACCTGAGCACCCAGTCCAAGCTGAGCAAAGACCCCAACGAGAAGCGC
GATCACATGGTCCTGCTGGAGTTCGTGACCGCCGCCGGGATCACTCTCGGCATGGACGAGCTGTACAAGT
CCGGAAAGGACGAGCTGTAAGAATTCTGCAGTCGACGGTACCGCGGGCCCGGGATCCACCGGATCTAGAT
AACTGATCATAAT
