[The description below was written by a language model from this plasmid's Addgene catalogue record and the feature table of its GenBank file.]
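Description:
mEmerald-ER-5 is a mammalian expression plasmid that produces a green fluorescent marker targeted to the endoplasmic reticulum. It is built on an mEmerald backbone of about 4.75 kb, is maintained at high copy in E. coli under kanamycin selection, and carries a neomycin resistance marker so that transfected mammalian cells can be selected with G418. The record does not name the origins of replication.

The insert is the ER signal peptide of human calreticulin (CALR), placed upstream of mEmerald so that the fluorescent protein sits at the C-terminal end of the fusion. Expression is driven by the human cytomegalovirus immediate-early promoter, a strong constitutive promoter in most mammalian cell lines. The signal peptide directs the nascent protein into the ER lumen. The catalogue fields do not say whether a C-terminal retention motif is also present. The 3′ sequencing primer listed implies an SV40 polyadenylation signal downstream of the coding region. mEmerald is a bright monomeric GFP derivative, recorded here with an excitation peak at 487 nm and an emission peak at 509 nm.

The GenBank record held for this plasmid is a partial 746 bp read, not the full sequence. It annotates only a Kozak translation-initiation consensus, the CMV enhancer and promoter, and the CMV-F primer site. The promoter is annotated on the complementary strand, which probably reflects the direction of the sequencing read. The signal peptide, the mEmerald coding sequence and the resistance cassettes are not covered, so their description here rests on the catalogue fields alone. The construct is typically used to label the ER for fluorescence imaging in transfected cells.
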