Addgene plasmid #54083: mEmerald-ER-5
Purpose: Localization: Endoplasmic Reticulum, Excitation: 487, Emission: 509
Depositing lab: Michael Davidson. Depositing organization: Florida State University, Tallahassee.
Backbone
  Vector backbone: mEmerald
  Backbone size w/o insert (bp): 4750
  Vector type: Mammalian Expression
  Selectable markers: Neomycin (select with G418)
Growth in bacteria
  Bacterial resistance: Kanamycin, 50 μg/mL
  Growth temperature: 37°C
  Growth strain: DH5alpha
  Copy number: High Copy
Gene/Insert
  Gene/Insert name: ER (alt name: NM_004343.3)
  Species: H. sapiens (human)
  Mutation: ER Signal Peptide
  Entrez Gene: CALR (a.k.a. CALR1, CRT, HEL-S-99n, RO, SSA, cC1qR)
  Promoter: CMV
  Tag / fusion protein: mEmerald (C terminal on backbone)
  Cloning method: Unknown
  Sequencing primers: 5′ CMV-F; 3′ SV40pA-R
Terms and licenses: Academic/Nonprofit Terms; Industry Terms
Depositor comments: . Excitation = 487; Emission = 509. Localization data: Endoplasmic Reticulum
How to cite: mEmerald-ER-5 was a gift from Michael Davidson (Addgene plasmid # 54083 ; http://n2t.net/addgene:54083 ; RRID:Addgene_54083)
